Addgene plasmid #180475: pubb-QFDBD-2x AD*-VP16*-EcR, α-cry:EGFP
Purpose: Inducible gene expression vector pubb-QFDBD-2x AD*-VP16*-EcR, α-cry:EGFP
Depositing lab: Hyunju Ro. Depositing organization: Chungnam National University. Publication: IQ-Switch is a QF-based innocuous, silencing-free, and inducible gene switch system in zebrafish. Hong J, Lee JG, Sohn KC, Lee K, Lee S, Lee J, Hong J, Choi D, Hong Y, Jin HS, Choi DK, Lee SU, Kee Y, Jung J, Bae YK, Hwang RH, Hur GM, Lee JS, Ro H. Commun Biol. 2021 Dec 16;4(1):1405. doi: 10.1038/s42003-021-02923-3. PubMed 34916605.
Backbone
  Vector backbone: pQFDBD-2x AD*-VP16*-EcR, α-cry:EGFP
  Backbone manufacturer: Hyunju Ro
  Backbone size w/o insert (bp): 7952
  Total vector size (bp): 11440
  Vector type: Synthetic Biology
Growth in bacteria
  Bacterial resistance: Ampicillin, 100 μg/mL
  Growth temperature: 37°C
  Growth strain: DH5alpha
  Copy number: High Copy
Gene/Insert
  Gene/Insert name: Zebrafish ubb promoter (alt name: Ubiquitin B promoter)
  Species: D. rerio (zebrafish)
  Insert size (bp): 3483
  Cloning method: Ligation Independent Cloning
  Sequencing primers: 5′ CGAGgtcgacggtatcg; 3′ GGCGTTGTTGCTGCT
Terms and licenses: Academic/Nonprofit Terms; Industry Terms: Not Available to Industry
Depositor comments: Plasmid construct for binary IQ-Switch transgenesis
How to cite: pubb-QFDBD-2x AD*-VP16*-EcR, α-cry:EGFP was a gift from Hyunju Ro (Addgene plasmid # 180475 ; http://n2t.net/addgene:180475 ; RRID:Addgene_180475)
