[The description below was written by a language model from this plasmid's Addgene catalogue record and pLannotate feature annotations shown in this document.]
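Description:
pubb-QFDBD-2x AD*-VP16*-EcR, α-cry:EGFP is a roughly 11.4 kb driver plasmid for the binary IQ-Switch system, an inducible QF-based gene switch developed for zebrafish transgenesis. The feature table points to a pBluescript-type cloning backbone. It carries a high-copy ColE1/pUC origin, an f1 origin, lacZα and lac promoter/operator remnants, flanking T7 and T3 promoters, and an AmpR cassette for ampicillin selection in E. coli. No transposon arms or other integration elements are annotated, so the record does not show how genomic insertion is achieved.

The recorded insert is the approximately 3.5 kb zebrafish ubiquitin B (ubb) promoter. It occupies the largely unannotated stretch upstream of the effector coding sequence, and a short "CEN4" hit within that stretch is most likely a spurious match. The promoter is placed to drive broad expression of a chimeric transcription factor. This factor combines the DNA-binding region of Neurospora crassa QF (qa-1f), activation modules that the name gives as two copies of AD* plus a modified VP16* (only a short VP16 fragment is annotated), and a portion of the Heliothis virescens ecdysone receptor. The EcR portion is presumably the ligand-binding domain, which would make activator function depend on an ecdysone-type ligand, although the record does not name the inducer. The activated protein would be expected to switch on genes placed under QF binding sites (QUAS) in a separate effector construct or line.

A second cassette downstream encodes EGFP followed by an SV40 poly(A) signal. According to the name it is driven by an α-crystallin promoter, which is not annotated in the table. This cassette would serve as a lens-fluorescence marker for identifying transgenic carriers.
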