Features (pLannotate 1.2.2; 20 found; start..end, strand, type, name):
     30..458     -  rep_origin     f1 ori (sequence partly withheld): f1 bacteriophage origin of replication; arrow indicates direction of (+) strand synthesis
    463..618     -  CDS            lacZα (fragment): LacZα fragment of β-galactosidase; lacZ fragment
    626..644     +  promoter       T7 promoter: promoter for bacteriophage T7 RNA polymerase
    809..846     -  misc_feature   MCS (fragment): pBluescript multiple cloning site
   3864..3887    -  misc_feature   CEN4 (fragment): S. cerevisiae CEN4 centromere
   4328..4346    -  misc_feature   MCS (fragment): pBluescript multiple cloning site
   4352..4969    +  CDS            qa-1f (fragment): QA1F_NEUCR - Protein predicted: Swiss-Prot protein existence level 4. Transcription activation of genes for enzymes and proteins of quinate metabolism by binding to a 16 base-pair sequence (consensus 5'- GGRTAARYRYTTAYCC-3') in front of each Qa genes. From Neurospora crassa (strain ATCC 24698 / 74-OR23-1A / CBS 708.71 / DSM 1257 / FGSC 987).
   5039..5107    +  CDS            VP16 AD (fragment): transcriptional activation domain of herpes simplex virus protein VP16 (Triezenberg et al., 1988; Cousens et al., 1989); UL48
   5114..6067    +  CDS            EcR (fragment): ECR_HELVI - Also known as NR1H1. Experimental evidence at protein level: Swiss-Prot protein existence level 1. Receptor for ecdysone. Binds to ecdysone response elements (ECRES) (By similarity). From Heliothis virescens (Tobacco budworm moth).
   8053..8772    +  CDS            EGFP: the original enhanced GFP (Yang et al., 1996) mammalian codon-optimized
   8793..8876    +  CDS            large T antigen (fragment): large T antigen from SV40 (simian virus 40)
   8899..9020    +  polyA_signal   SV40 poly(A) signal: SV40 polyadenylation signal
   9255..9273    -  promoter       T3 promoter: promoter for bacteriophage T3 RNA polymerase
   9316..9338    -  protein_bind   lac operator (fragment): The lac repressor binds to the lac operator to inhibit transcription in E. coli. This inhibition can be relieved by adding lactose or isopropyl-β-D-thiogalactopyranoside (IPTG). lac repressor encoded by lacI
   9342..9372    -  promoter       lac promoter: promoter for the E. coli lac operon
   9387..9408    -  protein_bind   CAP binding site: CAP binding activates transcription in the presence of cAMP. E. coli catabolite activator protein
   9421..9513    -  CDS            lacI (fragment): lac repressor; lacI; The lac repressor binds to the lac operator to inhibit transcription in E. coli. This inhibition can be relieved by adding lactose or isopropyl-β-D-thiogalactopyranoside (IPTG).
   9696..10284   -  rep_origin     ori: high-copy-number ColE1/pMB1/pBR322/pUC origin of replication
  10455..11315   -  CDS            AmpR: β-lactamase; bla; confers resistance to ampicillin, carbenicillin, and related antibiotics
  11316..11420   -  promoter       AmpR promoter: bla
>Addgene plasmid #180475 | pubb-QFDBD-2x AD*-VP16*-EcR, α-cry:EGFP | addgene full sequence | sequence record 362024 | Addgene NGS Result
CTAAATTGTAAGCGTTAATATTTTGTTAAAATTCGCGTTAAATTTTTGTTAAATCAGCTCATTTTTTAAC
CAATAGGCCGAAATCGGCAAAATCCCTTATAAATCAAAAGAATAGACCGAGATAGGGT
[37 nt withheld, positions 129-165]
AAAGAACGTGGACTCCAACGTCAAAGG
[49 nt withheld, positions 193-241]
T
[91 nt withheld, positions 243-333]
G
[124 nt withheld, positions 335-458]
CCCATTCGCCATTCAGGCTGCGCAACTGTTGGGAAGGGCGATCGGTGCGGGCCTCTTCGCTATTACGCCA
GCTGGCGAAAGGGGGATGTGCTGCAAGGCGATTAAGTTGGGTAACGCCAGGGTTTTCCCAGTCACGACGT
TGTAAAACGACGGCCAGTGAGCGCGCGTAATACGACTCACTATAGGGCGAATTGGGTACCCAGAGGTGTA
AAAAGTACTCAAAAATTTTACTCAAGTGAAAGTACAAGTACTTAGGGAAAATTTTACTCAATTAAAAGTA
AAAGTATCTGGCTAGAATCTTACTTGAGTAAAAGTAAAAAAGTACTCCATTAAAATTGTACTTGAGTATT
CTCGAGGTCGACGGTATCGATAAGCTTGATATCGAATTACCAGCAAAGTTCTAGAATTTGTCGAAACATT
TATGTTATATATTTCCTGAAAAAAATTCTGAGTAAGTTCTTAAGTGTTATTGCCAGCAACATAAACAACA
GACGGCAAAATGAATAAATGATAACAAAGCAGTAGGCTTAAATAAACCTAATTTTTATAGGCTGTTCTCT
ACAACCCTCAAACAGTGATTAGTTTTGTACTTATAAACTTGCCCTTTCATTCATATTTCAAGAAAATTGG
TTCAGAAGATCTGGATATTCTAGCAGTTGTTCAAGCTCATGGAGGGATCAGTGACCTGATTCCACAATGA
CTAGGCCTAATCCAGAAATTAGATGACTGTCAACATAAAAAGGCACAGCACTCACTAGCTGCCCTATATA
TTTTATTATATTTTACATATATTATTTTATTTATTTAGCTCTGAGTGCTGTACTTTCTGGTTAAAGAAAA
CTGCTTACAACAGCTAACCTGTACTACCTCAGGCTCAGGGAATTTGGAACAGGTTTGTCTGGTTTGTTTC
TTTAACCATGCATGCTTGTTTTCAACTATGGCAACACAGTCACATGGGACATTACGGAAATGATTTGTCG
ATGACATGCGACTTTTCTTTAATAAAGCGCAAAGATCCCAAAAAGCAAACTTTTAACAAAAATCATATAA
TTATATTTTCAATCCAGCTTTGTAGCAACTTTGTGCTGCTGTTCACTCAGCAACAGATAGTCAGTATAAG
GTCAGTGTGTCTCAAAGCAGTGCCATCTGTTTCACACATTGCGTTCTATATATAAGTGTGCTGGTTGACA
CGACACTGTATAAGGCCTAGGCTAAAACACAAACAATGTAGAATGACACTGTGTTTTTTTTGTAAACAAA
TGTTGTTTTTGGTTAAACATCTTTGTGAAAACATCCTCCTGTCATGTATTTGCTATATTCAAATGTTAAA
CCCGTGCAGAATAGAACATATACAAAAAAAAACAACACAACACATTTTTAAACATTATTAAATATCAAGT
ATTGCTGGCAGTTCTGTTTCTGTTTTACAGTACCCTTTGCCACAGTTCTCCGCTTTTCCTGGTCCAGATT
CCACAAGTCTGATTCACCAATAGCAAAGCGAATAAACAACCAAAGCAGCCAATCACTGCTTGTAGACTGT
CCTGCGAGACCGGCCCATTCCAGCACATTCTGGAAACTTCCTTTATATGATAATTATAAATACATTTAAA
TTATTGATACAAAACATGTAATTCCTAGAACATAACCATAGCAATCATTAGTTTTCAGGGTAATTATGTA
TTTTTAGGATTTGACTGCGGAAAGATCTGGTCATGTGACGTCTCATGAACGTCACGGCCCTGGGTTTCTA
TAAATACAGTAGGACTCTCGACCATCGGCAGATTTTTCGAAGAAGAAGATCAGTTTCAGGAGCCGTGCTG
TTCCGTTTCAACGCAAATATTAACGGTAAGAGCGAATTTCCTAGTTTGTTTTCATGCCATTCTTTAAAAC
CATAGCGTATTACTTTAATTATAGTAAACTTTCGCTTTCTTTATTACAAGAGACGTTTTGTGTTGATTCT
CCGCGGACATTTTCGGTCAGACAATCAGAAAATGACCGCGGAGGACCAGTAACTTGCATTACACGTAAGT
TAAATCTTCGTGTATTAAAATGGTTAGGTTGTTAACGTCAAATAGGTTGCCGTGTTTGCGTGTGATCAGG
TTGGTTTTGTTAGATTTTTGTCAGTATTTTTAATTTATTTGTTTTAGTTTATTTATTTTTTTTGCTGAAT
CATAGTTTGTGAACAAAGAACCCGGATGTTACATACAGTACAGCCGCCATGTTACAGAGAGTTATAACTT
AATCATTTTAAAAATAATTTTGCCTTACTTTTAGTTTGTCATGTTGAGAAATGAGGAAATGTTAAAATGA
GGAAATATCCAATTAATTTAATATATCAAAATAATCCATGATTACAATGCACTGAACTGGAGAAAATTAA
GATGTTTTCTAGTGTCATGAAACAAATGTAAGAGATGTACATTGTAGATGTTTTATGTCAAGAATTGGCT
AGTTGATGCAGCATACTGGCGATACTCAGTTGTAATAACAGTAACGTTACATGTTAATAGACTACTGAGT
ATGCTGTTCTGTCTATGTATGCTCTGTAAGCTACGAGAAGGACTTTTTTAAACAGTAAAGGGTGCAATAT
TTTTACAAATTGAATTAAATAAAGGCTGTCTATTAAGTAATATGCTTGATATTTTTCTTACTTGATCGGA
AATAAGAAAAAATATAAACGTTGTTGCTCTAAAAATCCTAGTTCAGTTTAGCCAACCACAAATACCTTTT
TGTTCCTCCAACAGTTTTTTTTTCTTCTCTATAATATTTGGCAGTCTATAGTACTCCAAATGTTTCCCCA
CAGTCTAACTAATTGGTACAGCCAAAATCATGACACTTATTGCAATAATAATTTTGGTTCATTGGCATTG
TTGATAGCCTGTGCCACTAATATGGTCGATTGATCATGCTTCAGGAAGAAAACTATATTGTTTGATGTAA
GATTATTAAATCTTCACCTGCTTCCATTACAAACTATTCCCATCTTATTGAATTCTGGTATGTCTTAAAG
GATTAGTTCACTTCCCAAATCAAAATTTACTTAGCCTTTTTTCATCCATGATCCCTTTTTCATCATTAAT
GAAGAAATTGTTTTTGAAAAAGTTTCAAGATTTTTTTCCCTATATTGTGGAGCTTGTTAGTTTAAAATTC
CAAAATGCAATATGTGGCTTCAAATGGTTCTAAATGATCCCAGTCAAGGAATAACAGTCTTATCTAATGA
AACCATTAGACCTTTAAAAATAAAAAAAATAAAAGTATTTATTTTTAAATGACTGAGTGATTAAGTTGAA
TTTCAGCGTTTCCTTACTGTGTAGAAGTCCTTCCTTACTGGCCCCACCCTTTGGTTCTCTGCCAATCTGC
TACCTAATGTAATGTTGTGGAACATTATTATTCTTTATTTCTTAATTTTTTATTTTTTATTTTAAAACAA
TGTAAACTGCACAGATGTGCAGTTTGTTTAAAATGGCCAATGCTTTGGAAATGCATGACATAATTAGATT
TCATGATGCACAAAGCCAAATCTCAGAGCTTGTGCAAAATGAGCTATCATTTCACTAGGTAAGACCCTAA
ATTTTCATATAGGATCATTTGGACAATTTTGCTGCAGGTAAAATGCATTCTATAGTCCACTGTCAGCCAT
TGTTTTGGATAGTATTTATTTTTCTCTACGAGTATAGTCAATAGTTTTCTATTATTTTAAAGGTTTGTAA
CATTTAAGGGTGACCAAATGCAAAGTAAAATTTCATTTTCGGGTGAACTATCTCGTTTAACATGGGAGAA
GTGCAAAACATACATTATTGGCTAGAACATTGTAGTATTTTTTAAATGGAAATGTGTGATTGCTAATCTT
ACTTTGAATTTGTTTACAGGAATTCCTGCAGCCCGGGGCCAACATGCCGCCTAAACGCAAGACACTCAAT
GCCGCTGCCGAAGCCAATGCCCACGCTGATGGCCATGCTGATGGCAATGCTGATGGTCATGTCGCTAACA
CTGCAGCAAGCAGCAACAACGCCCGTTTTGCGGACTTGACCAACATTGACACACCCGGCCTCGGCCCTAC
CACGACGACGTTACTTGTCGAGCCCGCTCGTTCGAAACGCCAGAGAGTCTCGAGGGCCTGTGATCAGTGT
CGAGCTGCACGTGAAAAGTGTGATGGAATCCAGCCGGCTTGCTTCCCCTGTGTGTCGCAGGGCCGGTCGT
GTACCTACCAGGCCAGTCCCAAGAAGCGAGGAGTCCAGACGGGCTACATCCGCACTCTCGAACTGGCTCT
GGCTTGGATGTTCGAGAACGTTGCCCGCAGCGAGGACGCCCTCCACAATCTTTTGGTCCGTGATGCTGGC
CAGGGCAGCGCTCTCCTGGTCGGCAAAGACTCGCCTGCTGCAGAACGCCTGCATGCAAGATGGGCGACGA
GTCGAGTCAACAAAAGCATCACCCGTCTTCTCTCAGGTCAGGCCGCACAAGATCCATCTGAAGACGGCCA
ATCCCCGTCCGAAGACATAAATGTCCAAGATCAGGCCGCACAAGATCCATCTGAAGACGGCCAATCCCCG
TCCGAAGACATAAATGTCCAAGATGAGTTCCTGGATATGGCCGACTTCGAGTTTGAGCAGATGTTTACCG
ATGCCCTTGGAATTGACGAGTACGGTGGGCTGCAGATGAGGCCTGAATGTGTCATACAGGAGCCCAGTAA
AAATAAAGACAGGCAAAGACAAAAGAAAGACAAAGGAATATTATTACCTGTTAGTACGACCACAGTCGAA
GACCACATGCCCCCGATCATGCAATGTGATCCACCTCCGCCCGAGGCCGCCAGGATTCACGAAGTCGTCC
CGAGGTATCTTTCGGAGAAGCTGATGGAGCAGAACAGGCAGAAGAACATACCACCATTGTCGGCGAATCA
GAAGTCTCTGATCGCGAGGCTCGTGTGGTACCAGGAGGGATATGAGCAGCCCTCCGACGAGGATCTCAAA
AGAGTAACGCAGACTTGGCAGTCGGATGAAGAGGACGAGGAATCCGATCTACCCTTCCGCCAGATCACGG
AGATGACGATCTTAACGGTCCAGTTGATCGTCGAGTTCGCCAAGGGTCTACCGGGCTTTTCGAAGATATC
ACAGTCTGATCAAATCACCTTATTAAAAGCCTCGTCCAGCGAGGTGATGATGCTGCGGGTGGCGAGGCGA
TACGACGCCGCGTCCGACAGCATTCTGTTCGCCAACAACAAGGCGTACACGCGCGACAACTACCGCAAGG
CGGGCATGGCCGAGGTCATCGAAGACCTCCTACACTTCTGCCGGTGCATGTTCGCGATGGGCATGGACAA
TGTGCACTTTGCACTGCTCACGGCCATCGTTATATTCTCAGATCGGCCCGGGCTCGAGCAGCCGTCGCTG
GTAGAAGAGATCCAGAGATACTACCTGAACACGTTGCGAATTTACATCATCAACCAGAACAGCGCGTCGT
CGCGCTGCGCCGTGATCTACGGCAGGATCCTGAGCGTGCTGACCGAGCTACGCACGCTCGGCACGCAAAA
CTCCAACATGTGCATCTCGCTGAAGCTGAAGAACAGGAAGCTGCCGCCGTTCCTCGAGGAGATCTGGGAC
GTGGCGGAGGTGGCCACGACGCATCCCACGGTGCTGCCGCCCACCAACCCGGTGGTGCTATAGGGGGGAT
CCACTAGTAATTAAGTCTCAGCCACCGTTAACTGAACATGTCAAAACCTGTGGAGACTGTTGAGATTTGA
TGTTCTGAAAAGATAAAGCCTATAAATAAAATGTTGCCCAAATTTCCTGCCTGATGTTTTTCTTTGTCTT
TGCTACATGGCTTTGCTGCTCGGATCGGCTCACTCTGTGTATGCCACGTTCACTTTGTACTCTCCTTCTC
ACGGTAGGTTTATTATTTTTAGATGTGCAGTTAGTTTCTGTGAAATAACACACCACACACTGATATTGTC
TGTGCATTGACTTGGTGAGTGCACATTGTTTTTGATCTTGACATATTTATATTTGATTGATCAGGTGAAC
TGTGTGAATCTAAAGTGCTCCATACAGATGTTCTGCATTGAAAATATTCTCATTTTATTAGTGGAAGTGA
GTGTATGCCACATCCAATCAATTTCAGCAAACACCCCAGTATGATTTAATGCAAAAAAATGAAGGTATCA
AACACGCATTACTACTTTGCAGTTAAATATTTAACATTTATTCCAACACGAAAAAAAGCAGTAAATAACA
CTTTGACAAACACGTCAGGACATCTTATTTTTGTCACCCTCACAGGCAATTTAGTATAATATATTATATA
TATATATATATCATATAATAATATTCAGTATAATATATATATATATATCATATTATAATATTCAGTATAA
TATAAAACACAAACACATATATGTATAATATAATATAACATTTTTATTTATTGAGATGCCTCTATGGACC
GTGTTATAAGAAGTAAAGATCAGGAGAAGTAAACATGAAGTGTAATTATGAATACTGATGTTAAATTAAG
CTATGATGAGTTTTCACTGTTAATTTACCATCTCAATTAAATGTTGATGCCTCCATGACCAAGTTAAGCA
GATGAGACTGAGGACAACTGTAGAAGACAAGATGTTCACTTTGCTGAATATAGCTGGCTTGACAGTTATC
TATGACTCTATAAATATATATATATTTTTTTTTTTATAAAATGATTTATTTATAACTATATATCCATTTC
TCAGACAGGTGCTTCATATCCCTCACTCCCGTAGCTGTCCATGCTGGATCTGTCCCCGTTGTTTTTAAAA
AGCTAAATAAGTTATTAACATGACTGCATCCAGCGAGCCAAACCTGTCTGGTGTACAGCTACCAGAGAAG
CTTGAGATCCTAGTCACCGGCGGCCGCTAATATGGCAATAAACGATCTTCAGAGAAACTTGCATTGGTAA
ATAGTTTCAGCCTATGCATATGTAGTTATTCAAACTGTAATGACTATCTTACAGTATTATATGTTTATAA
TAGTTTGATCCAATAAATCCAGATTTATATGCTTTTCAACATAAAATTGTGAAATGCACAGAATGTACAT
ATACAATACATTTCCTACAATAATGCTCTCTTTTCTATTAATAGTGTGCATTCAGTGCAGGATGTTATGT
ATTTATTTTCTGTAGTGCAAACTTTTTCAAAGAATTTTCCAGTCTAAGCTTTTCAGTCAAGAAAAAAAAA
GCGATTGATTATCTGTGATATTTAAAAAAATTAGCTCTTAAATCTGGTGAACCAAGTGGCCACAACACAT
TAAATACTGACGTTCTACAGCCATGTAGCTTCATCTGGTCTGGTTTGTTTTGGCAGGCACTTATTTTCCG
GTGATAGTCGGCCACAAGAGTATTGTCTGAGCCATTCAGTGCTAGACTGTCATTCTCAGGTCAGAATCCA
CCCCACTGATTCTGCTGACAACACTGTTCCCACCATGAGATAATGCCATTCCAGAGAGATCCATTTGTAA
GCCCCTCTTTCTGCAGCACAGGTATATAACCAGGGGTCTGCCTCCACTAAGGCCGGCACACATCATTTGG
GGATCTTTGTACTGTGGATCCACCGGTCGCCACCATGGTGAGCAAGGGCGAGGAGCTGTTCACCGGGGTG
GTGCCCATCCTGGTCGAGCTGGACGGCGACGTAAACGGCCACAAGTTCAGCGTGTCCGGCGAGGGCGAGG
GCGATGCCACCTACGGCAAGCTGACCCTGAAGTTCATCTGCACCACCGGCAAGCTGCCCGTGCCCTGGCC
CACCCTCGTGACCACCCTGACCTACGGCGTGCAGTGCTTCAGCCGCTACCCCGACCACATGAAGCAGCAC
GACTTCTTCAAGTCCGCCATGCCCGAAGGCTACGTCCAGGAGCGCACCATCTTCTTCAAGGACGACGGCA
ACTACAAGACCCGCGCCGAGGTGAAGTTCGAGGGCGACACCCTGGTGAACCGCATCGAGCTGAAGGGCAT
CGACTTCAAGGAGGACGGCAACATCCTGGGGCACAAGCTGGAGTACAACTACAACAGCCACAACGTCTAT
ATCATGGCCGACAAGCAGAAGAACGGCATCAAGGTGAACTTCAAGATCCGCCACAACATCGAGGACGGCA
GCGTGCAGCTCGCCGACCACTACCAGCAGAACACCCCCATCGGCGACGGCCCCGTGCTGCTGCCCGACAA
CCACTACCTGAGCACCCAGTCCGCCCTGAGCAAAGACCCCAACGAGAAGCGCGATCACATGGTCCTGCTG
GAGTTCGTGACCGCCGCCGGGATCACTCTCGGCATGGACGAGCTGTACAAGTAAAGCGGCCGGCCGCGAC
TCTAGATCATAATCAGCCATACCACATTTGTAGAGGTTTTACTTGCTTTAAAAAACCTCCCACACCTCCC
CCTGAACCTGAAACATAAAATGAATGCAATTGTTGTTGTTAACTTGTTTATTGCAGCTTATAATGGTTAC
AAATAAAGCAATAGCATCACAAATTTCACAAATAAAGCATTTTTTTCACTGCATTCTAGTTGTGGTTTGT
CCAAACTCATCAATGTATCTTAAGCCGCGGTGGAGCTCAAGTGATCTCCAAAAAATAAGTACTTTTTGAC
TGTAAATAAAATTGTAAGGAGTAAAAAGTACTTTTTTTTCTAAAAAAATGTAATTAAGTAAAAGTAAAAG
TATTGATTTTTAATTGTACTCAAGTAAAGTAAAAATCCCCAAAAATAATACTTAAGTACAGTAATCAAGT
AAAATTACTCAAGTACTTTACACCTCTGGAGCTCCAGCTTTTGTTCCCTTTAGTGAGGGTTAATTGCGCG
CTTGGCGTAATCATGGTCATAGCTGTTTCCTGTGTGAAATTGTTATCCGCTCACAATTCCACACAACATA
CGAGCCGGAAGCATAAAGTGTAAAGCCTGGGGTGCCTAATGAGTGAGCTAACTCACATTAATTGCGTTGC
GCTCACTGCCCGCTTTCCAGTCGGGAAACCTGTCGTGCCAGCTGCATTAATGAATCGGCCAACGCGCGGG
GAGAGGCGGTTTGCGTATTGGGCGCTCTTCCGCTTCCTCGCTCACTGACTCGCTGCGCTCGGTCGTTCGG
CTGCGGCGAGCGGTATCAGCTCACTCAAAGGCGGTAATACGGTTATCCACAGAATCAGGGGATAACGCAG
GAAAGAACATGTGAGCAAAAGGCCAGCAAAAGGCCAGGAACCGTAAAAAGGCCGCGTTGCTGGCGTTTTT
CCATAGGCTCCGCCCCCCTGACGAGCATCACAAAAATCGACGCTCAAGTCAGAGGTGGCGAAACCCGACA
GGACTATAAAGATACCAGGCGTTTCCCCCTGGAAGCTCCCTCGTGCGCTCTCCTGTTCCGACCCTGCCGC
TTACCGGATACCTGTCCGCCTTTCTCCCTTCGGGAAGCGTGGCGCTTTCTCATAGCTCACGCTGTAGGTA
TCTCAGTTCGGTGTAGGTCGTTCGCTCCAAGCTGGGCTGTGTGCACGAACCCCCCGTTCAGCCCGACCGC
TGCGCCTTATCCGGTAACTATCGTCTTGAGTCCAACCCGGTAAGACACGACTTATCGCCACTGGCAGCAG
CCACTGGTAACAGGATTAGCAGAGCGAGGTATGTAGGCGGTGCTACAGAGTTCTTGAAGTGGTGGCCTAA
CTACGGCTACACTAGAAGAACAGTATTTGGTATCTGCGCTCTGCTGAAGCCAGTTACCTTCGGAAAAAGA
GTTGGTAGCTCTTGATCCGGCAAACAAACCACCGCTGGTAGCGGTGGTTTTTTTGTTTGCAAGCAGCAGA
TTACGCGCAGAAAAAAAGGATCTCAAGAAGATCCTTTGATCTTTTCTACGGGGTCTGACGCTCAGTGGAA
CGAAAACTCACGTTAAGGGATTTTGGTCATGAGATTATCAAAAAGGATCTTCACCTAGATCCTTTTAAAT
TAAAAATGAAGTTTTAAATCAATCTAAAGTATATATGAGTAAACTTGGTCTGACAGTTACCAATGCTTAA
TCAGTGAGGCACCTATCTCAGCGATCTGTCTATTTCGTTCATCCATAGTTGCCTGACTCCCCGTCGTGTA
GATAACTACGATACGGGAGGGCTTACCATCTGGCCCCAGTGCTGCAATGATACCGCGAGACCCACGCTCA
CCGGCTCCAGATTTATCAGCAATAAACCAGCCAGCCGGAAGGGCCGAGCGCAGAAGTGGTCCTGCAACTT
TATCCGCCTCCATCCAGTCTATTAATTGTTGCCGGGAAGCTAGAGTAAGTAGTTCGCCAGTTAATAGTTT
GCGCAACGTTGTTGCCATTGCTACAGGCATCGTGGTGTCACGCTCGTCGTTTGGTATGGCTTCATTCAGC
TCCGGTTCCCAACGATCAAGGCGAGTTACATGATCCCCCATGTTGTGCAAAAAAGCGGTTAGCTCCTTCG
GTCCTCCGATCGTTGTCAGAAGTAAGTTGGCCGCAGTGTTATCACTCATGGTTATGGCAGCACTGCATAA
TTCTCTTACTGTCATGCCATCCGTAAGATGCTTTTCTGTGACTGGTGAGTACTCAACCAAGTCATTCTGA
GAATAGTGTATGCGGCGACCGAGTTGCTCTTGCCCGGCGTCAATACGGGATAATACCGCGCCACATAGCA
GAACTTTAAAAGTGCTCATCATTGGAAAACGTTCTTCGGGGCGAAAACTCTCAAGGATCTTACCGCTGTT
GAGATCCAGTTCGATGTAACCCACTCGTGCACCCAACTGATCTTCAGCATCTTTTACTTTCACCAGCGTT
TCTGGGTGAGCAAAAACAGGAAGGCAAAATGCCGCAAAAAAGGGAATAAGGGCGACACGGAAATGTTGAA
TACTCATACTCTTCCTTTTTCAATATTATTGAAGCATTTATCAGGGTTATTGTCTCATGAGCGGATACAT
ATTTGAATGTATTTAGAAAAATAAACAAATAGGGGTTCCGCGCACATTTCCCCGAAAAGTGCCAC
